Addgene plasmid #59266: pLV-Enh eGFP Reporter-muKC2-X42
Purpose: Lentiviral GFP reporter for testing enhancer activity in different cell types. Insert is an enhancer identified in the exonic region of the keratin type II cluster.
Depositing lab: Benjamin Yu. Depositing organization: University of California, San Diego (UCSD).
Backbone
  Vector backbone: Brachyury-eGFP
  Backbone size w/o insert (bp): 7967
  Total vector size (bp): 8665
  Modifications to backbone: Original vector is Brachyury-eGFP (Kita-Matsuo et al. 2009) with the Brachyury promoter cloned out and replaced with the minimal Hsp68 promoter from the Hsp68-lacZ-Gateway plasmid (Pennacchio et al. 2006)
  Vector type: Lentiviral
Growth in bacteria
  Bacterial resistance: Ampicillin, 100 μg/mL
  Growth temperature: 37°C
  Growth strain: Stbl3
  Copy number: High Copy
Gene/Insert
  Gene/Insert name: Krt84-ex9 (alt name: mm9 chr15:101355796-101356493)
  Species: M. musculus (mouse)
  Insert size (bp): 698
  Promoter: Mu Hsp68 minimal promoter
  Cloning method: Gateway Cloning
  Sequencing primers: 5′ GGGATGATGAAGCATCTTCTG; 3′ TCCTCTCTGCAGCTGTGAGC
Terms and licenses: Academic/Nonprofit Terms; Industry Terms: Not Available to Industry
Depositor comments: Please note that the final plasmid sequence is post-Gateway recombination. The plasmid contains attB sites (not attR sites as the map implies).
How to cite: pLV-Enh eGFP Reporter-muKC2-X42 was a gift from Benjamin Yu (Addgene plasmid # 59266 ; http://n2t.net/addgene:59266 ; RRID:Addgene_59266)
