[The description below was written by a language model from this plasmid's Addgene catalogue record.]
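Description:
pLV-Enh eGFP Reporter-muKC2-X42 is a lentiviral enhancer-reporter plasmid of about 8.7 kb, built on the Brachyury-eGFP lentiviral backbone. In the parent reporter vector the original Brachyury promoter was removed and replaced with the mouse Hsp68 minimal promoter taken from an Hsp68-lacZ Gateway plasmid. The plasmid is maintained in bacteria as a high-copy, ampicillin-selected construct, and the record lists a recombination-deficient strain of the type usually chosen to keep lentiviral repeat sequences stable. No feature table is provided, so the specific lentiviral elements, the origin of replication and any mammalian selection marker are not stated in the record.

The payload is a 698 bp mouse genomic fragment designated Krt84-ex9, corresponding to an exonic region within the keratin type II gene cluster on chromosome 15 that was identified as a candidate enhancer. It was introduced by Gateway cloning; the depositor notes that the final plasmid is the post-recombination product and therefore carries attB sites flanking the insert, not the attR sites that the map may suggest. The design relies on the Hsp68 minimal promoter having little activity on its own, so eGFP expression depends on the adjacent test fragment supplying enhancer function. After packaging and transduction, the integrated reporter lets GFP fluorescence serve as a readout of whether this keratin-cluster element acts as an enhancer, and in which cell types, allowing comparison of its activity across different cellular contexts.
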