>Addgene plasmid #59266 | pLV-Enh eGFP Reporter-muKC2-X42 | depositor partial sequence | sequence record 93553 | pLV-Enh eGFP Reporter-muKC2-X42 sequence 433 bps
NNGNGGGAGCCGGCATATGATTTTATTTTGACTGATAGTGACCTGTTCGTTGCAACAAATTGATGAGCAA
TGCTTTTTTATAATGCCAACTTTGTACAAAAAAGCAGGCTTTGGGATGATGAAGCATCTTCTGCCAGGGA
AGGGAAGAGGGAGGGACAAGATGGGCTAAGGATGCCTGCAGATCTTAGGGGTCTGTGCTCATGCTGGCTC
TGAACGACCCCTCTCTCCCCAGGGGCACTGCTTTCGGTAGTAGTGCTGAAAATACATTTACTGTGGCTGG
AGCCTGAGGAGGATCCGAAGGAAAGGAATTAGGGAGAATCCTTCAGGAGGACATGGGCTAGGTTTGCGTG
CTGGCAGGAAGAGTGGCTGGAGATCCCTCCGACCATAGTCTGTGCACCTCCCGGGATAGGATCCGGGGAT
GGTCAGCTGGGGC
