>Addgene plasmid #59266 | pLV-Enh eGFP Reporter-muKC2-X42 | addgene partial sequence | sequence record 100452 | pRRL5primeMCS-F 5'-tgaacggatctcgacggtat-3'
CAGGGGAAAGAATAGTAGACATAATAGCAACAGACATACAAACTAAAGAATTACAAAAACAAATTACAAA
AATTCAAAATTTTATCGATCACGAGACTAGCCTCGAGAAGCTTGATATCGAATTCCATCACAAGTTTGTA
CAAAAAAGCAGGCTTTGGGATGATGAAGCATCTTCTGCCAGGGAAGGGAAGAGGGAGGGACAAGATGGGC
TAAGGATGCCTGCAGATCTTAGGGGTCTGTGCTCATGCTGGCTCTGAACGACCCCTCTCTCCCCAGGGGC
ACTGCTTTCGGTAGTAGTGCTGAAAATACATTTACTGTGGCTGGAGCCTGAGGAGGATCCGAAGGAAAGG
AATTAGGGAGAATCCTTCAGGAGGACATGGGCTAGGTTTGTGTGCTGGCAGGAAGAGTGGCTGGAGATCC
CTCAGGACCAGAGTCTGTGCACCTCAGGGGATAGGAGCAGGGGATGTTCAGCTGGTTCTTCTCTGGGCAG
TGGCCCCTGGGGCTAGGTGCTCAGTACCTGGTCCTGCGGGA
